Addgene plasmid #52974: pUAST-SIK3 T196A
Purpose: insect expression of SIK3 T196A (LKB1 phosphorylation defective mutant)
Depositing lab: Marc Montminy & Biao Wang. Depositing organization: Salk Institute for Biological Studies. Publication: A hormone-dependent module regulating energy balance. Wang B, Moya N, Niessen S, Hoover H, Mihaylova MM, Shaw RJ, Yates JR 3rd, Fischer WH, Thomas JB, Montminy M. Cell. 2011 May 13;145(4):596-606. doi: 10.1016/j.cell.2011.04.013. PubMed 21565616.
Backbone
  Vector backbone: pUAST
  Backbone size w/o insert (bp): 8904
  Vector type: Insect Expression
Growth in bacteria
  Bacterial resistance: Ampicillin, 100 μg/mL
  Growth temperature: 37°C
  Growth strain: DH5alpha
  Copy number: Unknown
Gene/Insert
  Gene/Insert name: SIK3 (alt name: Salt-inducible kinase 3)
  Species: D. melanogaster (fly)
  Mutation: T196A LKB1 phosphorylation defective mutant
  Entrez Gene: Sik3 (a.k.a. Dmel_CG42856, CG15072, CG18604, CG42856, Dmel\CG42856, Dmel_CG15072, Dmel_CG18604, EMK/KIAA0999, SIK, SIK3)
  Promoter: Hsp70
  Tag / fusion protein: HA (N terminal on insert)
  Cloning method: Restriction Enzyme; 5′ cloning site NotI (not destroyed); 3′ cloning site NotI (not destroyed)
  Sequencing primers: 5′ pCasper-hs; 3′ SV40pA-R
Terms and licenses: Academic/Nonprofit Terms; Industry Terms: Not Available to Industry
How to cite: pUAST-SIK3 T196A was a gift from Marc Montminy & Biao Wang (Addgene plasmid # 52974 ; http://n2t.net/addgene:52974 ; RRID:Addgene_52974)
