[The description below was written by a language model from this plasmid's Addgene catalogue record.]
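Description:
pUAST-SIK3 T196A is an insect expression plasmid built on the pUAST backbone (about 8.9 kb without the insert), the classic Drosophila vector for GAL4/UAS-driven transgene expression. It is propagated in E. coli under ampicillin selection. The record gives no feature table, so backbone elements are not individually documented. In general, pUAST places GAL4-responsive UAS sites upstream of a minimal Hsp70 promoter, which agrees with the promoter listed here. It also supplies an SV40 polyadenylation signal, consistent with the SV40pA sequencing primer named in the record. pUAST is normally a P-element-based transformation vector with a mini-white eye-colour marker, but these parts are not stated in the record.

The insert is Drosophila melanogaster Sik3 (Salt-inducible kinase 3, CG42856), cloned as a NotI fragment with both sites preserved. Because the same enzyme flanks both ends, the cloning was not inherently directional. The protein carries an N-terminal HA epitope tag for detection or immunoprecipitation. It also carries the T196A substitution, which replaces the threonine phosphorylated by the upstream kinase LKB1 with a non-phosphorylatable alanine. The resulting kinase cannot be phosphorylated by LKB1 at this site.

The stated purpose is insect expression of this phosphorylation-defective SIK3. Such a construct would typically be used in fly cells or transgenic flies alongside a GAL4 driver. Comparing it with wild-type SIK3 allows tests of how far SIK3 function depends on LKB1 phosphorylation, in the context of the depositors' work on hormone-dependent regulation of energy balance.
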