>Addgene plasmid #52974 | pUAST-SIK3 T196A | addgene partial sequence | sequence record 83542 | SV40-splice-R2 5'-CACAAACAATTAGAATCAGTAG-3'
AATTTTATATTTACCTTAGAGCTTTAAATCTCTGTAGGTAGTTTGTCCAATTATGTCACACCACAGAAGT
AAGGTTCCTTCACAAAGATCCTCTAGAGGTACCCTCGAGCCGCGGCCGCTTATAATATTTTAGTTAGCCT
CTCTAACGCACCTGGCGGTCTCTCGGTGACCGTGAGCAATCCTGTTCGCCGCTGCCGCATATTGGAGGAG
GTAGTTGGCGCCTGGGACTGTGATCCTGCTCCTGATCCATGTGCTACGGATAGATCCTCCGTGCAGCCCA
CCGTATGGCGCTGGGTGCCTCCACGCTTTTGCATATAGCTTTGCAGCTCCTCGTTGCATTCGCCGGTGGC
ATTCTCCTGGCAGCATTGCATCTGCGCCACCGACTGTTCGTTGAGCGGCGACAGCTCCTGCACTGCCAAA
GGATCTGTGCCGCAATTCGGATTGATATAGTACCCGGCCGTGTCCATTTGCTGACCCTGAGCTGGACCCA
CAACGGTGCCCGTGGCGGGATAGTAGATGTGAAGATTTGCCCCGCCGTCTGAGGCACGACGCCCAAATGA
GCTGGCTCCCATAACAACGGGCGGCTTGAGCAAATGCTGATCCTTGATGGTGAGGTTGTGCAGGGGTTGG
TTCTGCAGCATGGGCAGATTAACTGGATAGTAGGGAACTGGCTGAGTGGGATCGCTGCACTGCGGTGGAC
ACTTGAAGTCGATGGGCGGCACATTGGGATTAGCCAGCGCCTGCTCGTGGGCCACATCGCCGGGTCCCAC
TGTATGGCGTCTGGTATTCGCACCATTGACACCTCCACCAGCGTGTGCACTCAAATGCTGCGCATTAACA
GGGGGATCATTTGATCGCGCCAGGCATTCCAGCTCAAA
