>Addgene plasmid #52974 | pUAST-SIK3 T196A | addgene partial sequence | sequence record 84774 | pCasper-hs 5'-GCAACTACTGAAATCTGCCAAG-3'
ACTCTGAATAGGGAATTGGGAATTCGTTAACAGATCTGCGGCCGCATGTACCCATACGATGTTCCAGATT
ACGCCATGTACCCATACGATGTTCCAGATTACGCCATGTACCCATACGATGTTCCAGATTACGCCATGGA
ATTCATGGCCACCACACCAACGGCTGGGCCAGCAGCAGCTCCTCCAACGTCCTCAACGCCGCAGAACTAC
AAGGTGCCATCGACCAGCAAGATATCCGTGGACAAGCTCCTCCGGGTCGGCTACTATGAGCTGGAGAAGA
CCATCGGCAAGGGCAACTTTGCAGTGGTCAAGCTGGCTACCAACATTGTGACCAAGACAAAGGTGGCCAT
CAAGATCATAGACAAAACATGTCTGAACGAGGAGTACCTGAACAAGACGTTCCGCGAGATAGCGATCCTT
AAATCGCTGCGGCATCCACACATCACGCGATTGTACGAGGTGATGGAGTCGCAGTCGATGATCTATCTGG
TCACCGAGTACGCGCCAAACGGGGAGATCTTCGACCATCTGGTGGCCAATGGCAGGATGAAGGAGCCGGA
GGCGGCACGTGTCTTCACCCAACTCGTCTCGGCCGTTCACTACTGCCACCGGCGCGGGGTGGTGCATCGC
GATCTCAAGGCCGAGAATGTCCTTCTCGACAAGGACATGAACATCAAGCTTGCCGACTTTGGCTTTAGTA
ATCACTATGAAGAGGGTGCCACCTTAAAAGCTTGGTGTGGATCACCGCCCTATGCCGCTCCAGAGGTTTT
CCAAGGCTTGGAATACGATGGACCCAAGTCGGATATCTGGAGTTTGGGCGTTGTGCTGTACGCCTTGG
